>Addgene plasmid #128928 | JB68 | addgene full sequence | sequence record 254203 | Addgene NGS Result
GACGGATCGGGAGATCTCCCGATCCCCTATGGTGCACTCTCAGTACAATCTGCTCTGATGCCGCATAGTT
AAGCCAGTATCTGCTCCCTGCTTGTGTGTTGGAGGTCGCTGAGTAGTGCGCGAGCAAAATTTAAGCTACA
ACAAGGCAAGGCTTGACCGACAATTGCATGAAGAATCTGCTTAGGGTTAGGCGTTTTGCGCTGCTTCGCG
ATGTACGGGCCAGATATACGCGTTGACATTGATTATTGACTAGTTATTAATAGTAATCAATTACGGGGTC
ATTAGTTCATAGCCCATATATGGAGTTCCGCGTTACATAACTTACGGTAAATGGCCCGCCTGGCTGACCG
CCCAACGACCCCCGCCCATTGACGTCAATAATGACGTATGTTCCCATAGTAACGCCAATAGGGACTTTCC
ATTGACGTCAATGGGTGGAGTATTTACGGTAAACTGCCCACTTGGCAGTACATCAAGTGTATCATATGCC
AAGTACGCCCCCTATTGACGTCAATGACGGTAAATGGCCCGCCTGGCATTATGCCCAGTACATGACCTTA
TGGGACTTTCCTACTTGGCAGTACATCTACGTATTAGTCATCGCTATTACCATGGTGATGCGGTTTTGGC
AGTACATCAATGGGCGTGGATAGCGGTTTGACTCACGGGGATTTCCAAGTCTCCACCCCATTGACGTCAA
TGGGAGTTTGTTTTGGCACCAAAATCAACGGGACTTTCCAAAATGTCGTAACAACTCCGCCCCATTGACG
CAAATGGGCGGTAGGCGTGTACGGTGGGAGGTCTATATAAGCAGAGCTCTCTGGCTAACTAGAGAACCCA
CTGCTTACTGGCTTATCGAAATTAATACGACTCACTATAGGGAGACCCAAGCTGGCTAGCAAGCTTACCG
GTATGGCTGCCATCCGGAAGAAACTGGTGATTGTTGGTGATGGAGCCTGTGGAAAGACATGCTTGCTCAT
AGTCTTCAGCAAGGACCAGTTCCCAGAGGTGTATGTGCCCACAGTGTTTGAGAACTATGTGGCAGATATC
GAGGTGGATGGAAAGCAGGTAGAGTTGGCTTTGTGGGACACAGCTGGGCTGGAAGATTATGATCGCCTGA
GGCCCCTCTCCTACCCAGATACCGATGTTATACTGATGTGTTTTTCCATCGACAGCCCTGATAGTTTAGA
AAACATCCCAGAAAAGTGGACCCCAGAAGTCAAGCATTTCTGTCCCAACGTGCCCATCATCCTGGTTGGG
AATAAGAAGGATCTTCGGAATGATGAGCACACAAGGCGGGAGCTAGCCAAGATGAAGCAGGAGCCGGTGA
AACCTGAAGAAGGCAGAGATATGGCAAACAGGATTGGCGCTTTTGGGTACATGGAGTGTTCAGCAAAGAC
CAAAGATGGAGTGAGAGAGGTTTTTGAAATGGCTACGAGAGCTGCTCTGCAAGCTAGACGTGGGAAGAAA
AAATCTGGTGAATTCGGAGCCGGAGCTGGTACCATGGACAAGGACAACACCGTGCCCCTGAAGCTGATCG
CCCTGCTGGCCAACGGCGAGTTCCACTCTGGCGAGCAGCTGGGAGAGACCCTGGGAATGAGCAGAGCCGC
CATCAACAAGCACATCCAGACACTGAGAGACTGGGGAGTGGACGTGTTCACCGTGCCTGGCAAGGGCTAC
AGCCTGCCTGAGCCTATCCAGCTGCTGAACGCCAAGCAGATCCTGGGACAGCTGGATGGCGGAAGCGTGG
CCGTGCTGCCTGTGATCGACTCCACCAATCAGTACCTGCTGGACAGAATCGGAGAGCTGAAGTCCGGCGA
CGCCTGCATCGCCGAGTACCAGCAGGCTGGCAGAGGAGGCAGAGGACGGAAGTGGTTCAGCCCATTCGGA
GCCAACCTGTACCTGTCCATGTTCTGGAGACTGGAGCAGGGACCTGCTGCTGCCATCGGACTGAGTCTGG
TGATCGGAATCGTGATGGCCGAGGTGCTGAGAAAGCTGGGAGCCGACAAGGTGAGAGTGAAGTGGCCTAA
TGACCTGTACCTCCAGGACCGCAAGCTGGCTGGCATCCTGGTGGAGCTGACAGGCAAGACAGGCGATGCC
GCTCAGATCGTGATCGGAGCCGGAATCAACATGGCCATGAGAAGAGTGGAGGAGAGCGTGGTGAACCAGG
GCTGGATCACCCTGCAGGAGGCTGGCATCAACCTGGACCGGAACACCCTGGCCGCCATGCTGATCAGAGA
GCTGAGAGCCGCTCTGGAGCTGTTCGAGCAGGAGGGACTGGCTCCTTACCTGAGCAGATGGGAGAAGCTG
GACAACTTCATCAACAGACCTGTGAAGCTGATCATCGGCGACAAGGAAATCTTCGGCATCTCCAGAGGAA
TCGACAAGCAGGGAGCTCTGCTGCTGGAGCAGGACGGAATCATCAAGCCCTGGATGGGCGGAGAAATCTC
CCTGAGAAGCGCAGAGAAGGGATCCGTCGACGGAGCCGGTGCTGGCGCATACCCCTACGACGTGCCCGAC
TACGCAGGCTCCGCAGTTCCAGCGGTAGAAATCACCCACACCTTCTGGGAAAGGAACCTGCCCTCTGTTT
CTGGCCTGCTGAAGATCATTGGATTTTCCACATCAGTAACTGCCCTGGGGTTTGTGCTGTACAAATACAA
GCTCCTGCCACGGTCTTGACCCGGGGATATCCAGCACAGTGGCGGCCGCTCGAGTCTAGAGGGCCCGTTT
AAACCCGCTGATCAGCCTCGACTGTGCCTTCTAGTTGCCAGCCATCTGTTGTTTGCCCCTCCCCCGTGCC
TTCCTTGACCCTGGAAGGTGCCACTCCCACTGTCCTTTCCTAATAAAATGAGGAAATTGCATCGCATTGT
CTGAGTAGGTGTCATTCTATTCTGGGGGGTGGGGTGGGGCAGGACAGCAAGGGGGAGGATTGGGAAGACA
ATAGCAGGCATGCTGGGGATGCGGTGGGCTCTATGGCTTCTGAGGCGGAAAGAACCAGCTGGGGCTCTAG
GGGGTATCCCC
[124 nt withheld, positions 3022-3145]
C
[91 nt withheld, positions 3147-3237]
A
[49 nt withheld, positions 3239-3287]
CCTTTGACGTTGGAGTCCACGTTCTTT
[37 nt withheld, positions 3315-3351]
ACCCTATCTCGGTCTATTCTTTTGATTTATAAGGGATTTTGCCGATTTCGGCCTATTGGTTAAAAAATGA
GCTGATTTAACAAAAATTTAACGCGAATTAATTCTGTGGAATGTGTGTCAGTTAGGGTGTGGAAAGTCCC
CAGGCTCCCCAGCAGGCAGAAGTATGCAAAGCATGCATCTCAATTAGTCAGCAACCAGGTGTGGAAAGTC
CCCAGGCTCCCCAGCAGGCAGAAGTATGCAAAGCATGCATCTCAATTAGTCAGCAACCATAGTCCCGCCC
CTAACTCCGCCCATCCCGCCCCTAACTCCGCCCAGTTCCGCCCATTCTCCGCCCCATGGCTGACTAATTT
TTTTTATTTATGCAGAGGCCGAGGCCGCCTCTGCCTCTGAGCTATTCCAGAAGTAGTGAGGAGGCTTTTT
TGGAGGCCTAGGCTTTTGCAAAAAGCTCCCGGGAGCTTGTATATCCATTTTCGGATCTGATCAAGAGACA
GGATGAGGATCGTTTCGCATGATTGAACAAGATGGATTGCACGCAGGTTCTCCGGCCGCTTGGGTGGAGA
GGCTATTCGGCTATGACTGGGCACAACAGACAATCGGCTGCTCTGATGCCGCCGTGTTCCGGCTGTCAGC
GCAGGGGCGCCCGGTTCTTTTTGTCAAGACCGACCTGTCCGGTGCCCTGAATGAACTGCAGGACGAGGCA
GCGCGGCTATCGTGGCTGGCCACGACGGGCGTTCCTTGCGCAGCTGTGCTCGACGTTGTCACTGAAGCGG
GAAGGGACTGGCTGCTATTGGGCGAAGTGCCGGGGCAGGATCTCCTGTCATCTCACCTTGCTCCTGCCGA
GAAAGTATCCATCATGGCTGATGCAATGCGGCGGCTGCATACGCTTGATCCGGCTACCTGCCCATTCGAC
CACCAAGCGAAACATCGCATCGAGCGAGCACGTACTCGGATGGAAGCCGGTCTTGTCGATCAGGATGATC
TGGACGAAGAGCATCAGGGGCTCGCGCCAGCCGAACTGTTCGCCAGGCTCAAGGCGCGCATGCCCGACGG
CGAGGATCTCGTCGTGACCCATGGCGATGCCTGCTTGCCGAATATCATGGTGGAAAATGGCCGCTTTTCT
GGATTCATCGACTGTGGCCGGCTGGGTGTGGCGGACCGCTATCAGGACATAGCGTTGGCTACCCGTGATA
TTGCTGAAGAGCTTGGCGGCGAATGGGCTGACCGCTTCCTCGTGCTTTACGGTATCGCCGCTCCCGATTC
GCAGCGCATCGCCTTCTATCGCCTTCTTGACGAGTTCTTCTGAGCGGGACTCTGGGGTTCGAAATGACCG
ACCAAGCGACGCCCAACCTGCCATCACGAGATTTCGATTCCACCGCCGCCTTCTATGAAAGGTTGGGCTT
CGGAATCGTTTTCCGGGACGCCGGCTGGATGATCCTCCAGCGCGGGGATCTCATGCTGGAGTTCTTCGCC
CACCCCAACTTGTTTATTGCAGCTTATAATGGTTACAAATAAAGCAATAGCATCACAAATTTCACAAATA
AAGCATTTTTTTCACTGCATTCTAGTTGTGGTTTGTCCAAACTCATCAATGTATCTTATCATGTCTGTAT
ACCGTCGACCTCTAGCTAGAGCTTGGCGTAATCATGGTCATAGCTGTTTCCTGTGTGAAATTGTTATCCG
CTCACAATTCCACACAACATACGAGCCGGAAGCATAAAGTGTAAAGCCTGGGGTGCCTAATGAGTGAGCT
AACTCACATTAATTGCGTTGCGCTCACTGCCCGCTTTCCAGTCGGGAAACCTGTCGTGCCAGCTGCATTA
ATGAATCGGCCAACGCGCGGGGAGAGGCGGTTTGCGTATTGGGCGCTCTTCCGCTTCCTCGCTCACTGAC
TCGCTGCGCTCGGTCGTTCGGCTGCGGCGAGCGGTATCAGCTCACTCAAAGGCGGTAATACGGTTATCCA
CAGAATCAGGGGATAACGCAGGAAAGAACATGTGAGCAAAAGGCCAGCAAAAGGCCAGGAACCGTAAAAA
GGCCGCGTTGCTGGCGTTTTTCCATAGGCTCCGCCCCCCTGACGAGCATCACAAAAATCGACGCTCAAGT
CAGAGGTGGCGAAACCCGACAGGACTATAAAGATACCAGGCGTTTCCCCCTGGAAGCTCCCTCGTGCGCT
CTCCTGTTCCGACCCTGCCGCTTACCGGATACCTGTCCGCCTTTCTCCCTTCGGGAAGCGTGGCGCTTTC
TCATAGCTCACGCTGTAGGTATCTCAGTTCGGTGTAGGTCGTTCGCTCCAAGCTGGGCTGTGTGCACGAA
CCCCCCGTTCAGCCCGACCGCTGCGCCTTATCCGGTAACTATCGTCTTGAGTCCAACCCGGTAAGACACG
ACTTATCGCCACTGGCAGCAGCCACTGGTAACAGGATTAGCAGAGCGAGGTATGTAGGCGGTGCTACAGA
GTTCTTGAAGTGGTGGCCTAACTACGGCTACACTAGAAGAACAGTATTTGGTATCTGCGCTCTGCTGAAG
CCAGTTACCTTCGGAAAAAGAGTTGGTAGCTCTTGATCCGGCAAACAAACCACCGCTGGTAGCGGTGGTT
TTTTTGTTTGCAAGCAGCAGATTACGCGCAGAAAAAAAGGATCTCAAGAAGATCCTTTGATCTTTTCTAC
GGGGTCTGACGCTCAGTGGAACGAAAACTCACGTTAAGGGATTTTGGTCATGAGATTATCAAAAAGGATC
TTCACCTAGATCCTTTTAAATTAAAAATGAAGTTTTAAATCAATCTAAAGTATATATGAGTAAACTTGGT
CTGACAGTTACCAATGCTTAATCAGTGAGGCACCTATCTCAGCGATCTGTCTATTTCGTTCATCCATAGT
TGCCTGACTCCCCGTCGTGTAGATAACTACGATACGGGAGGGCTTACCATCTGGCCCCAGTGCTGCAATG
ATACCGCGAGACCCACGCTCACCGGCTCCAGATTTATCAGCAATAAACCAGCCAGCCGGAAGGGCCGAGC
GCAGAAGTGGTCCTGCAACTTTATCCGCCTCCATCCAGTCTATTAATTGTTGCCGGGAAGCTAGAGTAAG
TAGTTCGCCAGTTAATAGTTTGCGCAACGTTGTTGCCATTGCTACAGGCATCGTGGTGTCACGCTCGTCG
TTTGGTATGGCTTCATTCAGCTCCGGTTCCCAACGATCAAGGCGAGTTACATGATCCCCCATGTTGTGCA
AAAAAGCGGTTAGCTCCTTCGGTCCTCCGATCGTTGTCAGAAGTAAGTTGGCCGCAGTGTTATCACTCAT
GGTTATGGCAGCACTGCATAATTCTCTTACTGTCATGCCATCCGTAAGATGCTTTTCTGTGACTGGTGAG
TACTCAACCAAGTCATTCTGAGAATAGTGTATGCGGCGACCGAGTTGCTCTTGCCCGGCGTCAATACGGG
ATAATACCGCGCCACATAGCAGAACTTTAAAAGTGCTCATCATTGGAAAACGTTCTTCGGGGCGAAAACT
CTCAAGGATCTTACCGCTGTTGAGATCCAGTTCGATGTAACCCACTCGTGCACCCAACTGATCTTCAGCA
TCTTTTACTTTCACCAGCGTTTCTGGGTGAGCAAAAACAGGAAGGCAAAATGCCGCAAAAAAGGGAATAA
GGGCGACACGGAAATGTTGAATACTCATACTCTTCCTTTTTCAATATTATTGAAGCATTTATCAGGGTTA
TTGTCTCATGAGCGGATACATATTTGAATGTATTTAGAAAAATAAACAAATAGGGGTTCCGCGCACATTT
CCCCGAAAAGTGCCACCTGACGTC
Features (pLannotate 1.2.2; 22 found; start..end, strand, type, name):
     28..80      -  misc_feature   bom (fragment): basis of mobility region from pBR322
    235..614     +  enhancer       CMV enhancer: human cytomegalovirus immediate early enhancer
    615..818     +  promoter       CMV promoter: human cytomegalovirus (CMV) immediate early promoter
    814..847     +  LTR            5' LTR (truncated) (fragment): truncated 5' long terminal repeat (LTR) from HIV-1
    863..881     +  promoter       T7 promoter: promoter for bacteriophage T7 RNA polymerase
    913..1479    +  CDS            RhoA (Q63L): constitutively active mutant of human Rho family small GTPase RhoA
   1510..2469    +  CDS            BirA(R118G): promiscuous R118G mutant of the E. coli biotin protein ligase (Cronan, 2005) also known as BirA* or BioID
   2536..2676    +  CDS            MAOA (fragment): AOFA_HUMAN - Experimental evidence at protein level: Swiss-Prot protein existence level 1. Catalyzes the oxidative deamination of biogenic and xenobiotic amines and has important functions in the metabolism of neuroactive and vasoactive amines in the central nervous system and peripheral tissues. MAOA preferentially oxidizes biogenic amines such as 5-hydroxytryptamine (5-HT), norepinephrine and epinephrine. From Homo sapiens (Human).
   2752..2976    +  polyA_signal   bGH poly(A) signal: bovine growth hormone polyadenylation signal
   2980..3001    +  promoter       SV40 promoter (fragment): SV40 enhancer and early promoter
   3022..3450    +  rep_origin     f1 ori (sequence partly withheld): f1 bacteriophage origin of replication; arrow indicates direction of (+) strand synthesis
   3464..3793    +  promoter       SV40 promoter: SV40 enhancer and early promoter
   3860..4651    +  CDS            neo: KKA2_KLEPN - Also known as kan, nptII. Experimental evidence at protein level: Swiss-Prot protein existence level 1. Resistance to kanamycin, neomycin, paromomycin, ribostamycin, butirosin and gentamicin B. From Klebsiella pneumoniae.
   4675..4833    +  CDS            ble (fragment): BLE_KLEPN - Experimental evidence at protein level: Swiss-Prot protein existence level 1. Binding protein with a strong affinity to the bleomycin family of antibiotics. Binds to CL990; an antimitotic-antibiotic compound. From Klebsiella pneumoniae.
   4828..4949    +  polyA_signal   SV40 poly(A) signal: SV40 polyadenylation signal
   5022..5038    -  protein_bind   lac operator: The lac repressor binds to the lac operator to inhibit transcription in E. coli. This inhibition can be relieved by adding lactose or isopropyl-β-D-thiogalactopyranoside (IPTG). lac repressor encoded by lacI
   5046..5076    -  promoter       lac promoter: promoter for the E. coli lac operon
   5091..5112    -  protein_bind   CAP binding site: CAP binding activates transcription in the presence of cAMP. E. coli catabolite activator protein
   5125..5217    -  CDS            lacI (fragment): lac repressor; lacI; The lac repressor binds to the lac operator to inhibit transcription in E. coli. This inhibition can be relieved by adding lactose or isopropyl-β-D-thiogalactopyranoside (IPTG).
   5400..5988    -  rep_origin     ori: high-copy-number ColE1/pMB1/pBR322/pUC origin of replication
   6159..7019    -  CDS            AmpR: β-lactamase; bla; confers resistance to ampicillin, carbenicillin, and related antibiotics
   7020..7124    -  promoter       AmpR promoter: bla
