[The description below was written by a language model from this plasmid's Addgene catalogue record and pLannotate feature annotations shown in this document.]
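Description:
JB68 is a 7,155-nt mammalian expression plasmid built on a backbone recorded as "cDNA3.31" (apparently a pcDNA3.1-type vector). It is propagated in E. coli at high copy from a ColE1/pUC-type origin under ampicillin selection through the AmpR β-lactamase gene. The backbone also carries an f1 phage origin and remnants of lac regulatory elements. An SV40 early promoter drives a neomycin phosphotransferase gene followed by an SV40 polyadenylation signal, a cassette that normally allows G418 selection of stably transfected mammalian cells. The short HIV-1 LTR, ble, lacI and bom matches in the feature table are small fragments and probably do not represent functional elements.

The payload is a single fusion open reading frame expressed from the human CMV immediate-early enhancer and promoter and terminated by the bovine growth hormone polyadenylation signal. A T7 promoter lies just upstream of the coding region. The fusion begins with human RhoA carrying the Q63L substitution, which locks the GTPase in its constitutively active, GTP-bound form. This is joined to BirA(R118G), the promiscuous E. coli biotin ligase known as BirA* or BioID. The insert name also lists an HA epitope tag, which is not annotated separately but would fit in the gap between BirA* and the final element, a C-terminal fragment of human monoamine oxidase A. In this design the MAO segment serves as the mitochondrial targeting element, relocating the active GTPase to mitochondria. There, BirA* biotinylates nearby proteins, so that effectors and other interactors recruited by active RhoA can be captured and identified. The stated uses are mammalian expression, proximity labelling and mitochondrial relocalisation for in vivo identification of GTPase interactors.
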