Addgene plasmid #128928: JB68
Purpose: mammalian expression, proximity labelling, mitochondrial relocalisation
Depositing lab: Sean Munro. Depositing organization: MRC Laboratory of Molecular Biology. Publication: In vivo identification of GTPase interactors by mitochondrial relocalization and proximity biotinylation. Gillingham AK, Bertram J, Begum F, Munro S. Elife. 2019 Jul 11;8. pii: 45916. doi: 10.7554/eLife.45916. PubMed 31294692.
Backbone
  Vector backbone: cDNA3.31
  Vector type: Mammalian Expression
Growth in bacteria
  Bacterial resistance: Ampicillin, 100 μg/mL
  Growth temperature: 37°C
  Growth strain: DH5alpha
  Copy number: High Copy
Gene/Insert
  Gene/Insert name: RhoAQL-BirA*-HA-MAO
  Species: H. sapiens (human)
  Entrez Gene: RHOA (a.k.a. ARH12, ARHA, EDFAOB, RHO12, RHOH12)
  Cloning method: Restriction Enzyme; 5′ cloning site Unknown (unknown if destroyed); 3′ cloning site Unknown (unknown if destroyed)
Terms and licenses: Academic/Nonprofit Terms; Industry Terms: Not Available to Industry
Depositor comments: Please visit https://www.biorxiv.org/content/10.1101/553206v2 for bioRxiv preprint.
How to cite: JB68 was a gift from Sean Munro (Addgene plasmid # 128928 ; http://n2t.net/addgene:128928 ; RRID:Addgene_128928)
